>Addgene plasmid #177413 | mCerulean3-BclXL-Cb5-s2193 | addgene full sequence | sequence record 347944 | Addgene NGS Result
CTTCGAACTCGAGGCTAGCTGGCCAGACATGATAAGATACATTGATGAGTTTGGACAAACCACAACTAGA
ATGCAGTGAAAAAAATGCTTTATTTGTGAAATTTGTGATGCTATTGCTTTATTTGTAACCATTATAAGCT
GCAATAAACAAGTTAACAACAACAATTGCATTCATTTTATGTTTCAGGTTCAGGGGGAGGTGTGGGAGGT
TTTTTAAAGCAAGTAAAACCTCTACAAATGTGGTATGGAAATGTTAATTAACTAGCCATGACCAAAATCC
CTTAACGTGAGTTTTCGTTCCACTGAGCGTCAGACCCCGTAGAAAAGATCAAAGGATCTTCTTGAGATCC
TTTTTTTCTGCGCGTAATCTGCTGCTTGCAAACAAAAAAACCACCGCTACCAGCGGTGGTTTGTTTGCCG
GATCAAGAGCTACCAACTCTTTTTCCGAAGGTAACTGGCTTCAGCAGAGCGCAGATACCAAATACTGTTC
TTCTAGTGTAGCCGTAGTTAGGCCACCACTTCAAGAACTCTGTAGCACCGCCTACATACCTCGCTCTGCT
AATCCTGTTACCAGTGGCTGCTGCCAGTGGCGATAAGTCGTGTCTTACCGGGTTGGACTCAAGACGATAG
TTACCGGATAAGGCGCAGCGGTCGGGCTGAACGGGGGTTCGTGCACACAGCCCAGCTTGGAGCGAACGAC
CTACACCGAACTGAGATACCTACAGCGTGAGCTATGAGAAAGCGCCACGCTTCCCGAAGGGAGAAAGGCG
GACAGGTATCCGGTAAGCGGCAGGGTCGGAACAGGAGAGCGCACGAGGGAGCTTCCAGGGGGAAACGCCT
GGTATCTTTATAGTCCTGTCGGGTTTCGCCACCTCTGACTTGAGCGTCGATTTTTGTGATGCTCGTCAGG
GGGGCGGAGCCTATGGAAAAACGCCAGCAACGCGGCCTTTTTACGGTTCCTGGCCTTTTGCTGGCCTTTT
GCTCACATGTTCTTAATTAACCTGCAGGGCCTGAAATAACCTCTGAAAGAGGAACTTGGTTAGGTACCTT
CTGAGGCTGAAAGAACCAGCTGTGGAATGTGTGTCAGTTAGGGTGTGGAAAGTCCCCAGGCTCCCCAGCA
GGCAGAAGTATGCAAAGCATGCATCTCAATTAGTCAGCAACCAGGTGTGGAAAGTCCCCAGGCTCCCCAG
CAGGCAGAAGTATGCAAAGCATGCATCTCAATTAGTCAGCAACCATAGTCCCACTAGTTCCGCCAGAGCG
CGCGAGGGCCTCCAGCGGCCGCCCCTCCCCCACAGCAGGGGCGGGGTCCCGCGCCCACCGGAAGGAGCGG
GCTCGGGGCGGGCGGCGCTGATTGGCCGGGGCGGGCCTGACGCCGACGCGGCTATAAGAGACCACAAGCG
ACCCGCAGGGCCAGACGTTCTTCGCCGAAGCTTGCCGTCAGAACGCAGGTGAGGGGCGGGTGTGGCTTCC
GCGGGCCGCCGAGCTGGAGGTCCTGCTCCGAGCGGGCCGGGCCCCGCTGTCGTCGGCGGGGATTAGCTGC
GAGCATTCCCGCTTCGAGTTGCGGGCGGCGCGGGAGGCAGAGTGCGAGGCCTAGCGGCAACCCCGTAGCC
TCGCCTCGTGTCCGGCTTGAGGCCTAGCGTGGTGTCCGCGCCGCCGCCGCGTGCTACTCCGGCCGCACTC
TGGTCTTTTTTTTTTTTGTTGTTGTTGCCCTGCTGCCTTCGATTGCCGTTCAGCAATAGGGGCTAACAAA
GGGAGGGTGCGGGGCTTGCTCGCCCGGAGCCCGGAGAGGTCATGGTTGGGGAGGAATGGAGGGACAGGAG
TGGCGGCTGGGGCCCGCCCGCCTTCGGAGCACATGTCCGACGCCACCTGGATGGGGCGAGGCCTGGGGTT
TTTCCCGAAGCAACCAGGCTGGGGTTAGCGTGCCGAGGCCATGTGGCCCCAGCACCCGGCACGATCTGGC
TTGGCGGCGCCGCGTTGCCCTGCCTCCCTAACTAGGGTGAGGCCATCCCGTCCGGCACCAGTTGCGTGCG
TGGAAAGATGGCCGCTCCCGGGCCCTGTTGCAAGGAGCTCAAAATGGAGGACGCGGCAGCCCGGTGGAGC
GGGCGGGTGAGTCACCCACACAAAGGAAGAGGGCCTGGTCCCTCACCGGCTGCTGCTTCCTGTGACCCCG
TGGTCCTATCGGCCGCAATAGTCACCTCGGGCTTTTGAGCACGGCTAGTCGCGGCGGGGGGAGGGGATGT
AATGGCGTTGGAGTTTGTTCACATTTGGTGGGTGGAGACTAGTCAGGCCAGCCTGGCGCTGGAAGTCATT
TTTGGAATTTGTCCCCTTGAGTTTTGAGCGGAGCTAATTCAAAGCAACCGGTCGCCACCATGGTGAGCAA
GGGCGAGGAGCTGTTCACCGGGGTGGTGCCCATCCTGGTCGAGCTGGACGGCGACGTAAACGGCCACAAG
TTCAGCGTGTCCGGCGAGGGCGAGGGCGATGCCACCTACGGCAAGCTGACCCTGAAGTTCATCTGCACCA
CCGGCAAGCTGCCCGTGCCCTGGCCCACCCTCGTGACCACCCTGAGCTGGGGCGTGCAGTGCTTCGCCCG
CTACCCCGACCACATGAAGCAGCACGACTTCTTCAAGTCCGCCATGCCCGAAGGCTACGTCCAGGAGCGC
ACCATCTTCTTCAAGGACGACGGCAACTACAAGACCCGCGCCGAGGTGAAGTTCGAGGGCGACACCCTGG
TGAACCGCATCGAGCTGAAGGGCATCGACTTCAAGGAGGACGGCAACATCCTGGGGCACAAGCTGGAGTA
CAACGCCATCCACGGCAACGTCTATATCACCGCCGACAAGCAGAAGAACGGCATCAAGGCCAACTTCGGC
CTCAACTGCAACATCGAGGACGGCAGCGTGCAGCTCGCCGACCACTACCAGCAGAACACCCCCATCGGCG
ACGGCCCCGTGCTGCTGCCCGACAACCACTACCTGAGCACCCAGTCCAAGCTGAGCAAAGACCCCAACGA
GAAGCGCGATCACATGGTCCTGCTGGAGTTCGTGACCGCCGCCGGGATCACTCTCGGCATGGACGAGCTG
TACAAGTCCGGACTCAGATCCACGCGTATGAGCCAAAGCAACCGGGAGCTGGTGGTTGACTTTCTCTCCT
ACAAGCTTTCCCAGAAAGGATACAGCTGGAGTCAGTTTAGTGATGTGGAAGAGAACAGGACTGAGGCCCC
AGAAGGGACTGAATCGGAGATGGAGACCCCCAGTGCCATCAATGGCAACCCATCCTGGCACCTGGCAGAC
AGCCCCGCGGTGAATGGAGCCACTGGCCACAGCAGCAGTTTGGATGCCCGGGAGGTGATCCCCATGGCAG
CAGTAAAGCAAGCGCTGAGGGAGGCAGGCGACGAGTTTGAACTGCGGTACCGGCGGGCATTCAGTGACCT
GACATCCCAGCTCCACATCACCCCAGGGACAGCATATCAGAGCTTTGAACAGGTAGTGAATGAACTCTTC
CGGGATGGGGTAAACTGGGGTCGCATTGTGGCCTTTTTCTCCTTCGGCGGGGCACTGTGCGTGGAAAGCG
TAGACAAGGAGATGCAGGTATTGGTGAGTCGGATCGCAGCTTGGATGGCCACTTACCTGAATGACCACCT
AGAGCCTTGGATCCAGGAGAACGGCGGCTGGGATACTTTTGTGGAACTCTATGGGAACAATGCAGCAGCC
GAGAGCCGAAAGGGCCAGGAACGCTTCCTTAAGATCACTACCGTTGAATCGAACTCTAGTTGGTGGACTA
ACTGGGTTATCCCTGCGATCTCTGCTCTGGTTGTAGCGCTGATGTACCGTCTGTACATGGCTGAAGATTA
ATGAGGTCGACCCTAGGAGCAGGTTTCCCCAATGACACAAAACGTGCAACTTGAAACTCCGCCTGGTCTT
TCCAGGTCTAGAGGGGTAACACTTTGTACTGCGTTTGGCTCCACGCTCGATCCACTGGCGAGTGTTAGTA
ACAGCACTGTTGCTTCGTAGCGGAGCATGACGGCCGTGGGAACTCCTCCTTGGTAACAAGGACCCACGGG
GCCAAAAGCCACGCCCACACGGGCCCGTCATGTGTGCAACCCCAGCACGGCGACTTTACTGCGAAACCCA
CTTTAAAGTGACATTGAAACTGGTACCCACACACTGGTGACAGGCTAAGGATGCCCTTCAGGTACCCCGA
GGTAACACGCGACACTCGGGATCTGAGAAGGGGACTGGGGCTTCTATAAAAGCGCTCGGTTTAAAAAGCT
TCTATGCCTGAATAGGTGACCGGAGGTCGGCACCTTTCCTTTGCAATTACTGACCCTATGAATACAACTG
ACTGTTTGACAATTAATCATCGGCATAGTATATCGGCATAGTATAATACGACTCACTATAGGAGGGCCAC
CATGAAGACCTTCAACATCTCTCAGCAGGATCTGGAGCTGGTGGAGGTCGCCACTGAGAAGATCACCATG
CTCTATGAGGACAACAAGCACCATGTCGGGGCGGCCATCAGGACCAAGACTGGGGAGATCATCTCTGCTG
TCCACATTGAGGCCTACATTGGCAGGGTCACTGTCTGTGCTGAAGCCATTGCCATTGGGTCTGCTGTGAG
CAACGGGCAGAAGGACTTTGACACCATTGTGGCTGTCAGGCACCCCTACTCTGATGAGGTGGACAGATCC
ATCAGGGTGGTCAGCCCCTGTGGCATGTGCAGAGAGCTCATCTCTGACTATGCTCCTGACTGCTTTGTGC
TCATTGAGATGAATGGCAAGCTGGTCAAAACCACCATTGAGGAACTCATCCCCCTCAAGTACACCAGGAA
CTAAACCTGAATT
Features (pLannotate 1.2.2; 12 found; start..end, strand, type, name):
     33..154     -  polyA_signal   SV40 poly(A) signal: SV40 polyadenylation signal
    177..248     -  CDS            large T antigen (fragment): large T antigen from SV40 (simian virus 40)
    342..929     +  rep_origin     ori: high-copy-number ColE1/pMB1/pBR322/pUC origin of replication
   1051..1242    +  promoter       SV40 promoter (fragment): SV40 enhancer and early promoter
   1449..2350    +  intron         mEF-1α intron: intron upstream of the start codon of mouse EF-1α
   2370..3086    +  CDS            mCerulean3: mCerulean3 is a basic (constitutively fluorescent) cyan fluorescent protein published in 2011, derived from Aequorea victoria. It is reported to be a somewhat slowly-maturing monomer with very low acid sensitivity.
   3108..3737    +  CDS            BCL2L1 (fragment): B2CL1_HUMAN - Also known as BCL2L, BCLX. Experimental evidence at protein level: Swiss-Prot protein existence level 1. Isoform Bcl-X(S) promotes apoptosis. From Homo sapiens (Human).
   3744..3848    +  CDS            Cyb5a (fragment): CYB5_RAT - Also known as Cyb5. Experimental evidence at protein level: Swiss-Prot protein existence level 1. Cytochrome b5 is a membrane-bound hemoprotein functioning as an electron carrier for several membrane-bound oxygenases. It is also involved in several steps of the sterol biosynthesis pathway, particularly in the C-6 double bond introduction during the C-6 desaturation. From Rattus norvegicus (Rat).
   3868..4312    +  misc_feature   FMDV IRES: internal ribosome entry site (IRES) of the foot-and-mouth disease virus
   4346..4364    +  promoter       tac promoter (fragment): strong E. coli promoter; hybrid between the trp and lac UV5 promoters
   4384..4402    +  promoter       T7 promoter: promoter for bacteriophage T7 RNA polymerase
   4412..4831    +  CDS            bsr: BSR_BACCE - Experimental evidence at protein level: Swiss-Prot protein existence level 1. Catalyzes the deamination of the cytosine moiety of the antibiotics blasticidin S, cytomycin and acetylblasticidin S. From Bacillus cereus.
