[The description below was written by a language model from this plasmid's Addgene catalogue record and pLannotate feature annotations shown in this document.]
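Description:
mCerulean3-BclXL-Cb5-s2193 is a 4.8 kb mammalian expression plasmid built on the s2193 backbone. It produces a cyan fluorescent fusion of an ER-directed Bcl-XL chimera. The catalogue names the human ferritin promoter as the driver. The automated annotation does not label a ferritin element, but it detects an SV40 enhancer/early promoter fragment followed by a mouse EF-1α intron upstream of the coding region, which suggests a composite promoter. The open reading frame begins with mCerulean3, a monomeric cyan fluorescent protein derived from Aequorea victoria. A flexible seven-residue linker joins it to human Bcl-XL (BCL2L1). The native C-terminal membrane-binding region of Bcl-XL has been replaced by the tail anchor of cytochrome b5, which the feature table matches to the rat Cyb5a sequence. This swap directs the anti-apoptotic protein to the endoplasmic reticulum instead of its normal membrane destinations.

Downstream of the fusion, an FMDV IRES links the blasticidin S deaminase gene (bsr) to the same transcript, so mammalian cells selected with blasticidin should also express the fusion. An SV40 polyadenylation signal terminates the transcript. Short bacterial promoter elements (a tac fragment and a T7 promoter) sit immediately before bsr. They presumably allow the same marker to work in E. coli, which fits the record's listing of blasticidin as the bacterial selection. Replication relies on a ColE1/pUC-type origin, although the depositor lists the plasmid as low copy. The construct is intended for transfection into mammalian cells. The record supports its use for imaging the fluorescent chimera and for studying how Bcl-XL functions when confined to the ER.
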