Addgene plasmid #177413: mCerulean3-BclXL-Cb5-s2193
Purpose: To express mCerulean3 fused to the N-terminus of the Bcl-2 family chimera protein, Bcl-XL-Cb5: Bcl-XL with its membrane binding region swapped for Cb5 (ER targeting sequence).
Depositing lab: David Andrews. Depositing organization: Sunnybrook Research Institute.
Backbone
  Vector backbone: s2193
  Vector type: Mammalian Expression
  Selectable markers: Blasticidin
Growth in bacteria
  Bacterial resistance: Blasticidin, 100 μg/mL
  Growth temperature: 37°C
  Growth strain: DH5alpha
  Copy number: Low Copy
Gene/Insert
  Gene/Insert name: Bcl-XL-Cb5, BclX-cb5 (alt name: CBclXL-Cb5, CBcl-XL-Cb5, mCerulean3-Bcl-XL-Cb5, mCer3-BclXL-Cb5)
  Species: H. sapiens (human)
  Promoter: Human ferritin
  Tag / fusion protein: mCerulean3 (N terminal on insert)
  Cloning method: Restriction Enzyme
  Sequencing primers: 5′ CCTTGAGTTTTGAGCGGAGCTAA; 3′ TTACCCCTCTAGACCTGGAAAG
Resource information
  A portion of this plasmid was derived from a plasmid made by: See Pubmed ID: 16928273 for description of chimera Bcl-XL-Cb5 (aka BclX-Cb5). mCerulean3 sequence received from Mark Rizzo PMID: 21479270.
Terms and licenses: Academic/Nonprofit Terms; Industry Terms: Not Available to Industry
Depositor comments: Transfection of this plasmid will express mCerulean3-fused to the N-terminus of Bcl-XL-Cb5. There is a flexible, 7 aa linker "SGLRSTR", between mCerulean3 and BclXL-Cb5.
How to cite: mCerulean3-BclXL-Cb5-s2193 was a gift from David Andrews (Addgene plasmid # 177413 ; http://n2t.net/addgene:177413 ; RRID:Addgene_177413)
